>Addgene plasmid #35682 | pEGFP-MRLC1 T18D, S19D | addgene partial sequence | sequence record 44757 | EGFP-N 5'-CGTCGCCGTCCAGCTCGACCAG-3'
CCTTGCTACCATGGTGGCGACCGGTCGGTCGTCTTTATCCTTGGCGCCATGTTTGAGGATGCGGGTGAAC
TCCACGTAGTTGAAGTTGCCTTTCTTATCAATGGGTGCCTCCCGGTACATCTCGTCCACTTCCTCATCTG
TGAAGCGGTCACCCATGGTGGTGAGCAGCTCCCGGAGGTGGTCCTCATGGATGAAACCTGAGGCTTCCTC
GTCGAAGCAGGCAAAGGCGTTGCGAATCACATCCTCGGGGTCCGTGCCGTTCAGCTTCTCCCCAAACATG
GTGAGGAACATGGTGAAGTTGATGGGCCCCGGGGCCTCGCTCATCATGCCCTCCAGGTATTCGTCTGTGG
GGTTCTTCCCCAGCGAGGCCAGCATGTCGTGCAGGTCCTCCTTGTCAATGAAGCCATCACGGTTCTGGTC
AATCATGTTGAAAGCTTCCTTAAACTCCTGGATCTGGGACTGGTCAAACATTGCGAAGACATTGTCGTCG
GCCCGCTGTGGCCGCTTCTTGGTGGTCTTGGCTTTGGCCCGCTTGCTGGACATGGTGGCGGATCCGCTAG
CGGATCTGACGGTTCACTAAACCAGCTCTGCTTATATAGACCTCCCACCGTACACGCCTACCGCCCATTT
GCGTCAATGGGGCGGAGTTGTTACGACATTTTGGAAAGTCCCGTTGATTTTGGTGCCAAAACAAACTCCC
ATTGACGTCAATGGGGTGGAGACTTGGAAATCCCCGTGAGTCAAACCGCTATCCACGCCCATTGATGTAC
TGCCAAAACCGCATCACCATGGTAATAGCGATGACTAATACGTAGATGTACTGCCAAGTAGGAA
