>Addgene plasmid #35682 | pEGFP-MRLC1 T18D, S19D | addgene partial sequence | sequence record 44758 | CMV-F 5'-CGCAAATGGGCGGTAGGCGTG-3'
GTGACCGTCAGATCCGCTAGCGGATCCGCCACCATGTCCAGCAAGCGGGCCAAAGCCAAGACCACCAAGA
AGCGGCCACAGCGGGCCGACGACAATGTCTTCGCAATGTTTGACCAGTCCCAGATCCAGGAGTTTAAGGA
AGCTTTCAACATGATTGACCAGAACCGTGATGGCTTCATTGACAAGGAGGACCTGCACGACATGCTGGCC
TCGCTGGGGAAGAACCCCACAGACGAATACCTGGAGGGCATGATGAGCGAGGCCCCGGGGCCCATCAACT
TCACCATGTTCCTCACCATGTTTGGGGAGAAGCTGAACGGCACGGACCCCGAGGATGTGATTCGCAACGC
CTTTGCCTGCTTCGACGAGGAAGCCTCAGGTTTCATCCATGAGGACCACCTCCGGGAGCTGCTCACCACC
ATGGGTGACCGCTTCACAGATGAGGAAGTGGACGAGATGTACCGGGAGGCACCCATTGATAAGAAAGGCA
ACTTCAACTACGTGGAGTTCACCCGCATCCTCAAACATGGCGCCAAGGATAAAGACGACCGACCGGTCGC
CACCATGGTGAGCAAGGGCGAGGAGCTGTTCACCGGGGTGGTGCCCATCCTGGTCGAGCTGGACGGCGAC
GTAAACGGCCACAAGTTCAGCGTGTCCGGCGAGGGCGAGGGCGATGCCACCTACGGCAAGCTGACCCTGA
AGTTCATCTGCACCACCGGCAAGCTGCCCGTGCCCTGGCCCACCCTCGTGACCACCCTGACCTACGGCGT
GCAGTGCTTCAGCCGCTACCCCGACCACATGAAGCAGCACGACTTCTTCAAGTCCGCCA
