[The description below was written by a language model from this plasmid's Addgene catalogue record.]
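Description:
pEGFP-MRLC1 T18D, S19D is a mammalian expression plasmid built on the Clontech pEGFP backbone (about 4.7 kb without insert). It is maintained as a high-copy plasmid in E. coli under kanamycin selection. The same backbone provides a neomycin resistance marker, so transfected mammalian cells can be selected with G418 to obtain stable lines. No feature table accompanies the record, so details such as the origin of replication and polyadenylation signals are not explicitly listed.

The insert is human myosin regulatory light chain MRLC1 (gene MYL9), cloned between BamHI and AgeI sites that both remain intact. It is expressed from the constitutive CMV promoter as a fusion with EGFP at the C terminus of the light chain. The coding sequence carries two substitutions, T18D and S19D, which replace threonine 18 and serine 19 with aspartate. These residues are the well-known activating phosphorylation sites of the myosin II regulatory light chain, and acidic substitutions of this kind are generally used as phosphomimetics to approximate the diphosphorylated, activated state independently of upstream kinases.

The associated study examined how regulatory light chain phosphorylation affects myosin II assembly and function in live cells. This fits use of the construct for fluorescence imaging of light chain localisation and myosin II behaviour in transfected cells. The depositor notes that the plasmid matches the published version except that the tetracycline-inducible promoter was replaced with the constitutive CMV promoter, so expression here is not inducible.
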