Addgene plasmid #35682: pEGFP-MRLC1 T18D, S19D
Depositing lab: Tom Egelhoff. Publication: Analysis of the role of Ser1/Ser2/Thr9 phosphorylation on myosin II assembly and function in live cells. Beach JR, Licate LS, Crish JF, Egelhoff TT. BMC Cell Biol. 2011 Dec 2;12:52. 10.1186/1471-2121-12-52 PubMed 22136066.
Backbone
  Vector backbone: pEGFP
  Backbone manufacturer: Clontech
  Backbone size w/o insert (bp): 4700
  Vector type: Mammalian Expression
  Selectable markers: Neomycin (select with G418)
Growth in bacteria
  Bacterial resistance: Kanamycin, 50 μg/mL
  Growth temperature: 37°C
  Growth strain: DH5alpha
  Copy number: High Copy
Gene/Insert
  Gene/Insert name: MRLC1 (alt name: MYL9)
  Species: H. sapiens (human)
  Mutation: T18D and S19D
  Entrez Gene: MYL9 (a.k.a. LC20, MLC-2C, MLC2, MMIHS4, MRLC1, MYRL2)
  Promoter: CMV
  Tag / fusion protein: EGFP (C terminal on backbone)
  Cloning method: Restriction Enzyme; 5′ cloning site BamHI (not destroyed); 3′ cloning site AgeI (not destroyed)
  Sequencing primers: 5′ CMV fwd; 3′ EGFP-N
Terms and licenses: Academic/Nonprofit Terms; Industry Terms: Not Available to Industry
Depositor comments: This plasmid is identical to the one published in Beach et al., 2011, except the tet-inducible promoter has been replaced with a constitutive CMV promoter.
How to cite: pEGFP-MRLC1 T18D, S19D was a gift from Tom Egelhoff (Addgene plasmid # 35682 ; http://n2t.net/addgene:35682 ; RRID:Addgene_35682)
